>Addgene plasmid #164833 | pmiCas9-msa | addgene full sequence | sequence record 329431 | Addgene NGS Result
AAGGCAAGGCTTGACCGACAATTGCATGAAGAATCTGCTTAGGGTTAGGCGTTTTGCGCTGCTTCGCGAT
GTACGGGCCAGATATACGCGTTGACATTGATTATTGACTAGTTATTAATAGTAATCAATTACGGGGTCAT
TAGTTCATAGCCCATATATGGAGTTCCGCGTTACATAACTTACGGTAAATGGCCCGCCTGGCTGACCGCC
CAACGACCCCCGCCCATTGACGTCAATAATGACGTATGTTCCCATAGTAACGCCAATAGGGACTTTCCAT
TGACGTCAATGGGTGGAGTATTTACGGTAAACTGCCCACTTGGCAGTACATCAAGTGTATCATATGCCAA
GTACGCCCCCTATTGACGTCAATGACGGTAAATGGCCCGCCTGGCATTATGCCCAGTACATGACCTTATG
GGACTTTCCTACTTGGCAGTACATCTACGTATTAGTCATCGCTATTACCATGGTGATGCGGTTTTGGCAG
TACATCAATGGGCGTGGATAGCGGTTTGACTCACGGGGATTTCCAAGTCTCCACCCCATTGACGTCAATG
GGAGTTTGTTTTGGCACCAAAATCAACGGGACTTTCCAAAATGTCGTAACAACTCCGCCCCATTGACGCA
AATGGGCGGTAGGCGTGTACGGTGGGAGGTCTATATAAGCAGAGCTGGTTTAGTGAACCGTCAGATCCGC
TAGAGATCCGCGGCCGCTAATACGACTCACTATAGGGAGAGCCGCCACCATGGATAAAAAGTATTCTATT
GGTTTAGATATCGGCACTAATTCCGTTGGATGGGCTGTCATAACCGATGAATACAAAGTACCTTCAAAGA
AATTTAAGGTGTTGGGGAACACAGACCGTCATTCGATTAAAAAGAATCTTATCGGTGCCCTCCTATTCGA
TAGTGGCGAAACGGCAGAGGCGACTCGCCTGAAACGAACCGCTCGGAGAAGGTATACACGTCGCAAGAAC
CGAATATGTTACTTACAAGAAATTTTTAGCAATGAGATGGCCAAAGTTGACGATTCTTTCTTTCACCGTT
TGGAAGAGTCCTTCCTTGTCGAAGAGGACAAGAAACATGAACGGCACCCCATCTTTGGAAACATAGTAGA
TGAGGTGGCATATCATGAAAAGTACCCAACGATTTATCACCTCAGAAAAAAGCTAGTTGACTCAACTGAT
AAAGCGGACCTGAGGTTAATCTACTTGGCTCTTGCCCATATGATAAAGTTCCGTGGGCACTTTCTCATTG
AGGGTGATCTAAATCCGGACAACTCGGATGTCGACAAACTGTTCATCCAGTTAGTACAAACCTATAATCA
GTTGTTTGAAGAGAACCCTATAAATGCAAGTGGCGTGGATGCGAAGGCTATTCTTAGCGCCCGCCTCTCT
AAATCCCGACGGCTAGAAAACCTGATCGCACAATTACCCGGAGAGAAGAAAAATGGGTTGTTCGGTAACC
TTATAGCGCTCTCACTAGGCCTGACACCAAATTTTAAGTCGAACTTCGACTTAGCTGAAGATGCCAAATT
GCAGCTTAGTAAGGACACGTACGATGACGATCTCGACAATCTACTGGCACAAATTGGAGATCAGTATGCG
GACTTATTTTTGGCTGCCAAAAACCTTAGCGATGCAATCCTCCTATCTGACATACTGAGAGTTAATACTG
AGATTACCAAGGCGCCGTTATCCGCTTCAATGATCAAAAGGTACGATGAACATCACCAAGACTTGACACT
TCTCAAGGCCCTAGTCCGTCAGCAACTGCCTGAGAAATATAAGGAAATATTCTTTGATCAGTCGAAAAAC
GGGTACGCAGGTTATATTGACGGCGGAGCGAGTCAAGAGGAATTCTACAAGTTTATCAAACCCATATTAG
AGAAGATGGATGGGACGGAAGAGTTGCTTGTAAAACTCAATCGCGAAGATCTACTGCGAAAGCAGCGGAC
TTTCGACAACGGTAGCATTCCACATCAAATCCACTTAGGCGAATTGCATGCTATACTTAGAAGGCAGGAG
GATTTTTATCCGTTCCTCAAAGACAATCGTGAAAAGATTGAGAAAATCCTAACCTTTCGCATACCTTACT
ATGTGGGACCCCTGGCCCGAGGGAACTCTCGGTTCGCATGGATGACAAGAAAGTCCGAAGAAACGATTAC
TCCATGGAATTTTGAGGAAGTTGTCGATAAAGGTGCGTCAGCTCAATCGTTCATCGAGAGGATGACCAAC
TTTGACAAGAATTTACCGAACGAAAAAGTATTGCCTAAGCACAGTTTACTTTACGAGTATTTCACAGTGT
ACAATGAACTCACGAAAGTTAAGTATGTCACTGAGGGCATGCGTAAACCCGCCTTTCTAAGCGGAGAACA
GAAGAAAGCAATAGTAGATCTGTTATTCAAGACCAACCGCAAAGTGACAGTTAAGCAATTGAAAGAGGAC
TACTTTAAGAAAATTGAATGCTTCGATTCTGTCGAGATCTCCGGGGTAGAAGATCGATTTAATGCGTCAC
TTGGTACGTATCATGACCTCCTAAAGATAATTAAAGATAAGGACTTCCTGGATAACGAAGAGAATGAAGA
TATCTTAGAAGATATAGTGTTGACTCTTACCCTCTTTGAAGATCGGGAAATGATTGAGGAAAGACTAAAA
ACATACGCTCACCTGTTCGACGATAAGGTTATGAAACAGTTAAAGAGGCGTCGCTATACGGGCTGGGGAC
GATTGTCGCGGAAACTTATCAACGGGATAAGAGACAAGCAAAGTGGTAAAACTATTCTCGATTTTCTAAA
GAGCGACGGCTTCGCCAATAGGAACTTTATGCAGCTGATCCATGATGACTCTTTAACCTTCAAAGAGGAT
ATACAAAAGGCACAGGTTTCCGGACAAGGGGACTCATTGCACGAACATATTGCGAATCTTGCTGGTTCGC
CAGCCATCAAAAAGGGCATACTCCAGACAGTCAAAGTAGTGGATGAGCTAGTTAAGGTCATGGGACGTCA
CAAACCGGAAAACATTGTAATCGAGATGGCACGCGAAAATCAAACGACTCAGAAGGGGCAAAAAAACAGT
CGAGAGCGGATGAAGAGAATAGAAGAGGGTATTAAAGAACTGGGCAGCCAGATCTTAAAGGAGCATCCTG
TGGAAAATACCCAATTGCAGAACGAGAAACTTTACCTCTATTACCTACAAAATGGAAGGGACATGTATGT
TGATCAGGAACTGGACATAAACCGTTTATCTGATTACGACGTCGATCATATTGTACCCCAATCCTTTTTG
AAGGACGATTCAATCGACAATAAAGTGCTTACACGCTCGGATAAGAACCGAGGGAAAAGTGACAATGTTC
CAAGCGAGGAAGTCGTAAAGAAAATGAAGAACTATTGGCGGCAGCTCCTAAATGCGAAACTGATAACGCA
AAGAAAGTTCGATAACTTAACTAAAGCTGAGAGGGGTGGCTTGTCTGAACTTGACAAGGCCGGATTTATT
AAACGTCAGCTCGTGGAAACCCGCCAAATCACAAAGCATGTTGCACAGATACTAGATTCCCGAATGAATA
CGAAATACGACGAGAACGATAAGCTGATTCGGGAAGTCAAAGTAATCACTTTAAAGTCAAAATTGGTGTC
GGACTTCAGAAAGGATTTTCAATTCTATAAAGTTAGGGAGATAAATAACTACCACCATGCGCACGACGCT
TATCTTAATGCCGTCGTAGGGACCGCACTCATTAAGAAATACCCGAAGCTAGAAAGTGAGTTTGTGTATG
GTGATTACAAAGTTTATGACGTCCGTAAGATGATCGCGAAAAGCGAACAGGAGATAGGCAAGGCTACAGC
CAAATACTTCTTTTATTCTAACATTATGAATTTCTTTAAGACGGAAATCACTCTGGCAAACGGAGAGATA
CGCAAACGACCTTTAATTGAAACCAATGGGGAGACAGGTGAAATCGTATGGGATAAGGGCCGGGACTTCG
CGACGGTGAGAAAAGTTTTGTCCATGCCCCAAGTCAACATAGTAAAGAAAACTGAGGTGCAGACCGGAGG
GTTTTCAAAGGAATCGATTCTTCCAAAAAGGAATAGTGATAAGCTCATCGCTCGTAAAAAGGACTGGGAC
CCGAAAAAGTACGGTGGCTTCGATAGCCCTACAGTTGCCTATTCTGTCCTAGTAGTGGCAAAAGTTGAGA
AGGGAAAATCCAAGAAACTGAAGTCAGTCAAAGAATTATTGGGGATAACGATTATGGAGCGCTCGTCTTT
TGAAAAGAACCCCATCGACTTCCTTGAGGCGAAAGGTTACAAGGAAGTAAAAAAGGATCTCATAATTAAA
CTACCAAAGTATAGTCTGTTTGAGTTAGAAAATGGCCGAAAACGGATGTTGGCTAGCGCCGGAGAGCTTC
AAAAGGGGAACGAACTCGCACTACCGTCTAAATACGTGAATTTCCTGTATTTAGCGTCCCATTACGAGAA
GTTGAAAGGTTCACCTGAAGATAACGAACAGAAGCAACTTTTTGTTGAGCAGCACAAACATTATCTCGAC
GAAATCATAGAGCAAATTTCGGAATTCAGTAAGAGAGTCATCCTAGCTGATGCCAATCTGGACAAAGTAT
TAAGCGCATACAACAAGCACAGGGATAAACCCATACGTGAGCAGGCGGAAAATATTATCCATTTGTTTAC
TCTTACCAACCTCGGCGCTCCAGCCGCATTCAAGTATTTTGACACAACGATAGATCGCAAACGATACACT
TCTACCAAGGAGGTGCTAGACGCGACACTGATTCACCAATCCATCACGGGATTATATGAAACTCGGATAG
ATTTGTCACAGCTTGGGGGTGACGGATCCCCCAAGAAGAAGAGGAAAGTCTCGAGCGACTACAAAGACCA
TGACGGTGATTATAAAGATCATGACATCGATTACAAGGATGACGATGACAAGGCTGCAGGATCTGGTGGT
TCTGGAGGATCTGGTGGTTCTATGGAGACAGACACACTCCTGCTATGGGTACTGCTGCTCTGGGTTCCAG
GTTCCACTGGTGACTATCCATATGATGTTCCAGATTATGCTGGGGCCCAGCCGGCCAGATCTATGGCGGA
AGCGGGTATCACCGGCACGTGGTACAACCAGTCTGGTTCTACCTTCACCGTTACCGCGGGTGCGGACGGT
AACCTGACCGGTCAGTACGAAAACCGTGCGCAGGGCACTGGTTGCCAGAACTCTCCGTACACCCTGACCG
GTCGTTACAACGGTACCAAACTGGAATGGCGTGTTGAATGGAACAACTCTACCGAAAACTGCCACTCTCG
TACCGAATGGCGTGGTCAGTACCAGGGTGGTGCGGAAGCGCGTATCAACACCCAGTGGAACCTGACCTAC
GAAGGTGGTTCTGGTCCGGCGACCGAACAGGGTCAGGACACCTTCACCAAAGTTAAACCGTCTGCGGCGT
CTGGATCCTCTGGTGGTTCTGGAGGATCTGGTGGTTCTGCTGCAGGAGCATTGGATTTCCTTAGTAGACT
CCCCTTGCCACCTCCGGTGTCCCCCATCTGCACGTTTGTGAGCCCAGCGGCACAGAAGGCATTTCAACCG
CCACGGAGTTGCGGGTAACCGGTCATCATCACCATCACCATTGAGTTTAAACCCGCTGATCAGCCTCGAC
TGTGCCTTCTAGTTGCCAGCCATCTGTTGTTTGCCCCTCCCCCGTGCCTTCCTTGACCCTGGAAGGTGCC
ACTCCCACTGTCCTTTCCTAATAAAATGAGGAAATTGCATCGCATTGTCTGAGTAGGTGTCATTCTATTC
TGGGGGGTGGGGTGGGGCAGGACAGCAAGGGGGAGGATTGGGAAGACAATAGCAGGCATGCTGGGGATGC
GGTGGGCTCTATGGCTTCTGAGGCGGAAAGAACCAGCTGGGGCTCGATACCGTCGACCTCTAGCTAGAGC
TTGGCGTAATCATGGTCATAGCTGTTTCCTGTGTGAAATTGTTATCCGCTCACAATTCCACACAACATAC
GAGCCGGAAGCATAAAGTGTAAAGCCTAGGGTGCCTAATGAGTGAGCTAACTCACATTAATTGCGTTGCG
CTCACTGCCCGCTTTCCAGTCGGGAAACCTGTCGTGCCAGCTGCATTAATGAATCGGCCAACGCGCGGGG
AGAGGCGGTTTGCGTATTGGGCGCTCTTCCGCTTCCTCGCTCACTGACTCGCTGCGCTCGGTCGTTCGGC
TGCGGCGAGCGGTATCAGCTCACTCAAAGGCGGTAATACGGTTATCCACAGAATCAGGGGATAACGCAGG
AAAGAACATGTGAGCAAAAGGCCAGCAAAAGGCCAGGAACCGTAAAAAGGCCGCGTTGCTGGCGTTTTTC
CATAGGCTCCGCCCCCCTGACGAGCATCACAAAAATCGACGCTCAAGTCAGAGGTGGCGAAACCCGACAG
GACTATAAAGATACCAGGCGTTTCCCCCTGGAAGCTCCCTCGTGCGCTCTCCTGTTCCGACCCTGCCGCT
TACCGGATACCTGTCCGCCTTTCTCCCTTCGGGAAGCGTGGCGCTTTCTCATAGCTCACGCTGTAGGTAT
CTCAGTTCGGTGTAGGTCGTTCGCTCCAAGCTGGGCTGTGTGCACGAACCCCCCGTTCAGCCCGACCGCT
GCGCCTTATCCGGTAACTATCGTCTTGAGTCCAACCCGGTAAGACACGACTTATCGCCACTGGCAGCAGC
CACTGGTAACAGGATTAGCAGAGCGAGGTATGTAGGCGGTGCTACAGAGTTCTTGAAGTGGTGGCCTAAC
TACGGCTACACTAGAAGAACAGTATTTGGTATCTGCGCTCTGCTGAAGCCAGTTACCTTCGGAAAAAGAG
TTGGTAGCTCTTGATCCGGCAAACAAACCACCGCTGGTAGCGGTGGTTTTTTTGTTTGCAAGCAGCAGAT
TACGCGCAGAAAAAAAGGATCTCAAGAAGATCCTTTGATCTTTTCTACGGGGTCTGACGCTCAGTGGAAC
GAAAACTCACGTTAAGGGATTTTGGTCATGAGATTATCAAAAAGGATCTTCACCTAGATCCTTTTAAATT
AAAAATGAAGTTTTAAATCAATCTAAAGTATATATGAGTAAACTTGGTCTGACAGTTACCAATGCTTAAT
CAGTGAGGCACCTATCTCAGCGATCTGTCTATTTCGTTCATCCATAGTTGCCTGACTCCCCGTCGTGTAG
ATAACTACGATACGGGAGGGCTTACCATCTGGCCCCAGTGCTGCAATGATACCGCGAGACCCACGCTCAC
CGGCTCCAGATTTATCAGCAATAAACCAGCCAGCCGGAAGGGCCGAGCGCAGAAGTGGTCCTGCAACTTT
ATCCGCCTCCATCCAGTCTATTAATTGTTGCCGGGAAGCTAGAGTAAGTAGTTCGCCAGTTAATAGTTTG
CGCAACGTTGTTGCCATTGCTACAGGCATCGTGGTGTCACGCTCGTCGTTTGGTATGGCTTCATTCAGCT
CCGGTTCCCAACGATCAAGGCGAGTTACATGATCCCCCATGTTGTGCAAAAAAGCGGTTAGCTCCTTCGG
TCCTCCGATCGTTGTCAGAAGTAAGTTGGCCGCAGTGTTATCACTCATGGTTATGGCAGCACTGCATAAT
TCTCTTACTGTCATGCCATCCGTAAGATGCTTTTCTGTGACTGGTGAGTACTCAACCAAGTCATTCTGAG
AATAGTGTATGCGGCGACCGAGTTGCTCTTGCCCGGCGTCAATACGGGATAATACCGCGCCACATAGCAG
AACTTTAAAAGTGCTCATCATTGGAAAACGTTCTTCGGGGCGAAAACTCTCAAGGATCTTACCGCTGTTG
AGATCCAGTTCGATGTAACCCACTCGTGCACCCAACTGATCTTCAGCATCTTTTACTTTCACCAGCGTTT
CTGGGTGAGCAAAAACAGGAAGGCAAAATGCCGCAAAAAAGGGAATAAGGGCGACACGGAAATGTTGAAT
ACTCATACTCTTCCTTTTTCAATATTATTGAAGCATTTATCAGGGTTATTGTCTCATGAGCGGATACATA
TTTGAATGTATTTAGAAAAATAAACAAATAGGGGTTCCGCGCACATTTCCCCGAAAAGTGCCACCTGACG
TCGACGGATCGGGAGATCGATCTCCCGATCCCCTAGGGTCGACTCTCAGTACAATCTGCTCTGATGCCGC
ATAGTTAAGCCAGTATCTGCTCCCTGCTTGTGTGTTGGAGGTCGCTGAGTAGTGCGCGAGCAAAATTTAA
GCTACAAC
Features (pLannotate 1.2.2; 19 found; start..end, strand, type, name):
     93..472     +  enhancer       CMV enhancer: human cytomegalovirus immediate early enhancer
    473..676     +  promoter       CMV promoter: human cytomegalovirus (CMV) immediate early promoter
    718..736     +  promoter       T7 promoter: promoter for bacteriophage T7 RNA polymerase
    750..4853    +  CDS            cas9: CAS9_STRP1 - Also known as csn1 From Streptococcus pyogenes serotype M1.
   4887..4952    +  CDS            3xFLAG: three tandem FLAG® epitope tags, followed by an enterokinase cleavage site
   4992..5054    +  sig_peptide    Igκ leader: leader sequence from mouse immunoglobulin κ light chain
   5054..5077    +  CDS            3xHA (fragment): three tandem HA epitope tags
   5106..5447    +  CDS            mSA: monomeric streptavidin/rhizavidin hybrid (Lim et al., 2013)
   5670..5894    +  polyA_signal   bGH poly(A) signal: bovine growth hormone polyadenylation signal
   5898..5919    +  promoter       SV40 promoter (fragment): SV40 enhancer and early promoter
   5924..5940    +  misc_feature   MCS (fragment): pBluescript multiple cloning site
   5989..6005    -  protein_bind   lac operator: The lac repressor binds to the lac operator to inhibit transcription in E. coli. This inhibition can be relieved by adding lactose or isopropyl-β-D-thiogalactopyranoside (IPTG). lac repressor encoded by lacI
   6013..6043    -  promoter       lac promoter: promoter for the E. coli lac operon
   6058..6079    -  protein_bind   CAP binding site: CAP binding activates transcription in the presence of cAMP. E. coli catabolite activator protein
   6092..6184    -  CDS            lacI (fragment): lac repressor; lacI; The lac repressor binds to the lac operator to inhibit transcription in E. coli. This inhibition can be relieved by adding lactose or isopropyl-β-D-thiogalactopyranoside (IPTG).
   6367..6955    -  rep_origin     ori: high-copy-number ColE1/pMB1/pBR322/pUC origin of replication
   7126..7986    -  CDS            AmpR: β-lactamase; bla; confers resistance to ampicillin, carbenicillin, and related antibiotics
   7987..8091    -  promoter       AmpR promoter: bla
   8162..8206    -  misc_feature   bom (fragment): basis of mobility region from pBR322
