[The description below was written by a language model from this plasmid's Addgene catalogue record and pLannotate feature annotations shown in this document.]
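Description:
pmiCas9-msa is a mammalian expression and CRISPR plasmid of about 8.3 kb built on the pJDS246 backbone. It is propagated in E. coli from a high-copy ColE1/pUC-type origin and selected through the AmpR β-lactamase gene. Residual lac promoter/operator, CAP site, lacI, SV40 promoter, multiple cloning site and bom fragments also appear in the annotation. These look like backbone remnants rather than functional parts of the design.

The payload is a single open reading frame driven by the human CMV immediate-early enhancer and promoter and terminated by the bovine growth hormone polyadenylation signal. A T7 promoter sits just upstream of the coding sequence and would also permit in vitro transcription. The frame begins with Streptococcus pyogenes Cas9, followed by a 3xFLAG epitope. An annotated Igκ leader-like segment and a short HA tag fragment come next, and these appear to have been carried over with the mSA cassette. The frame then continues into mSA, a monomeric streptavidin/rhizavidin hybrid that binds biotin. The catalogue entry also places a Brex27 sequence downstream of mSA, just before the poly(A) signal, and lists a C-terminal NLS; the automated annotation flags neither element. Part of the construct was derived from an earlier deposited plasmid.

The stated purpose is expression of the miCas9-msa fusion protein. The associated publication presents miCas9 as a Cas9 variant that raises knock-in rates for large inserts while reducing unwanted on-target and off-target indels. A biotin-binding mSA domain could in principle tether biotinylated molecules to the nuclease, but the record does not state such a use. No guide RNA cassette is annotated, so a guide would have to be supplied separately.
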