Addgene plasmid #164833: pmiCas9-msa
Purpose: miCas9-msa fusion protein expressing plasmid
Depositing lab: Eugene Chen. Publication: MiCas9 increases large size gene knock-in rates and reduces undesirable on-target and off-target indel edits. Ma L, Ruan J, Song J, Wen L, Yang D, Zhao J, Xia X, Chen YE, Zhang J, Xu J. Nat Commun. 2020 Nov 27;11(1):6082. doi: 10.1038/s41467-020-19842-2. PubMed 33247137.
Backbone
  Vector backbone: pJDS246
  Backbone manufacturer: Joung lab
  Backbone size w/o insert (bp): 2466
  Total vector size (bp): 8268
  Vector type: Mammalian Expression, CRISPR
Growth in bacteria
  Bacterial resistance: Ampicillin, 100 μg/mL
  Growth temperature: 37°C
  Growth strain: DH5alpha
  Copy number: High Copy
Gene/Insert
  Gene/Insert name: miCas9-msa
  Species: Synthetic; Streptococcus pyogenes
  Insert size (bp): 5933
  Mutation: contains mSA sequence range is 5106-5447 and Brex27 sequence range is 5508-5615.
  Promoter: CMV
  Tag / fusion protein: NLS (C terminal on insert); FLAG (C terminal on insert)
  Cloning method: Unknown
  Sequencing primers: 5′ CMV-F; 3′ BGH-rev
Resource information
  A portion of this plasmid was derived from a plasmid made by: the original gene was from Addgene#47754
Terms and licenses: Academic/Nonprofit Terms; Industry Terms: Not Available to Industry
How to cite: pmiCas9-msa was a gift from Eugene Chen (Addgene plasmid # 164833 ; http://n2t.net/addgene:164833 ; RRID:Addgene_164833)
